Addgene plasmid #208574: pLV-REPORT(PGK/CMV)-GtwyA
Purpose: LV REPORT containing minimal promoter (GtwyA inserted into MCS) driving monomeric nuclear Tomato followed by an PKG/CMV promoter driving nuclear d2eGFP E2A Hygromycin
Depositing lab: David Bersten. Depositing organization: Adelaide University. Publication: dFLASH; dual FLuorescent transcription factor Activity Sensor for Histone integrated live-cell reporting and high-content screening. Allen TP, Roennfeldt AE, Reckdharajkumar M, Liu M, Quinn RJ, Russell DL, Peet DJ, Whitelaw ML, Bersten DC. bioRxiv 2023.11.21.568191 10.1101/2023.11.21.568191.
Backbone
  Vector backbone: pLV
  Backbone manufacturer: inhouse
  Vector type: Mammalian Expression, Lentiviral, Synthetic Biology
  Selectable markers: Neomycin (select with G418), Hygromycin
Growth in bacteria
  Bacterial resistance: Ampicillin, 100 μg/mL
  Growth temperature: 37°C
  Growth strain: ccdB Survival
  Copy number: High Copy
Gene/Insert 1
  Gene/Insert name: mnucTomato
  Species: Synthetic
  Promoter: minP
  Cloning method: Gibson Cloning
  Sequencing primers: 5′ NA
Gene/Insert 2
  Gene/Insert name: HSVtk
  Promoter: minP
  Cloning method: Gibson Cloning
  Sequencing primers: 5′ NA
Gene/Insert 3
  Gene/Insert name: Neomycin
  Promoter: minP
  Cloning method: Gibson Cloning
  Sequencing primers: 5′ NA
Gene/Insert 4
  Gene/Insert name: d2nucEGFP
  Species: Synthetic
  Promoter: PGK/CMV
  Cloning method: Gibson Cloning
  Sequencing primers: 5′ NA
Terms and licenses: Academic/Nonprofit Terms; Industry Terms: Not Available to Industry
Depositor comments: Please visit https://doi.org/10.1101/2023.11.21.568191 for bioRxiv preprint.
How to cite: pLV-REPORT(PGK/CMV)-GtwyA was a gift from David Bersten (Addgene plasmid # 208574 ; http://n2t.net/addgene:208574 ; RRID:Addgene_208574)
