[The description below was written by a language model from this plasmid's Addgene catalogue record and pLannotate feature annotations shown in this document.]
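Description:
pLV-REPORT(PGK/CMV)-GtwyA is a 14.6 kb third-generation-style, self-inactivating HIV-1 lentiviral reporter backbone from the dFLASH dual-fluorescent transcription factor activity sensor system. It is a Gateway destination version intended to receive response elements upstream of a minimal promoter. In bacteria it is maintained through a high-copy ColE1/pUC origin with ampicillin resistance. Because it carries an attR1–CmR–ccdB–attR2 cassette, it is propagated in a ccdB-tolerant strain. The viral framework comprises an RSV promoter-driven truncated 5' LTR, Ψ packaging signal with a gag fragment, RRE, cPPT/CTS and a ΔU3 3' LTR followed by an SV40 poly(A) signal. Sequences annotated as the hepatitis B virus post-transcriptional regulatory element (with overlapping HBsAg and X fragments) lie upstream of the 3' LTR and presumably enhance transcript expression.

The payload has two units. Downstream of an α2-globin transcriptional pause site, the Gateway cassette sits where an LR reaction would place an enhancer or response element. It is followed by a minimal promoter (annotated as a TRE3G promoter fragment) driving a Tomato fluorescent protein with three SV40 NLS copies, then HSV thymidine kinase and neomycin resistance. The record lists all three under minP, but the feature table does not annotate how these reading frames are linked. This arrangement makes red nuclear fluorescence, G418 resistance and ganciclovir sensitivity dependent on transcription factor activity.

A composite PGK/CMV promoter then constitutively drives a 3×NLS-EGFP fused to the mouse Odc1 degron (d2EGFP), linked by E2A to hygromycin resistance. This provides a nuclear normalisation and segmentation marker and selection of transduced cells. The construct is suited to building stable live-cell reporter lines for high-content imaging and screening.
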