Features (pLannotate 1.2.2; 54 found; start..end, strand, type, name):
      4..110     +  rep_origin     mini-oriP (fragment): internally truncated variant of the Epstein-Barr virus oriP replication origin (Tanaka et al., 1999)
    120..158     -  CDS            TcR (fragment): tetracycline efflux protein; tet; confers resistance to tetracycline
    159..180     +  protein_bind   CAP binding site: CAP binding activates transcription in the presence of cAMP. E. coli catabolite activator protein
    195..225     +  promoter       lac promoter: promoter for the E. coli lac operon
    229..251     +  protein_bind   lac operator (fragment): The lac repressor binds to the lac operator to inhibit transcription in E. coli. This inhibition can be relieved by adding lactose or isopropyl-β-D-thiogalactopyranoside (IPTG). lac repressor encoded by lacI
    294..312     +  promoter       T3 promoter: promoter for bacteriophage T3 RNA polymerase
    340..566     +  promoter       RSV promoter: Rous sarcoma virus enhancer/promoter
    567..747     +  LTR            5' LTR (truncated): truncated 5' long terminal repeat (LTR) from HIV-1
    794..919     +  misc_feature   HIV-1 Ψ: packaging signal of human immunodeficiency virus type 1
    903..1266    +  CDS            HIV-1 gag (fragment): gag protein from human immunodeficiency virus 1; gag
   1412..1645    +  misc_feature   RRE: The Rev response element (RRE) of HIV-1 allows for Rev-dependent mRNA export from the nucleus to the cytoplasm.
   2022..2122    +  CDS            Rev (fragment): human immunodeficiency virus 1 (HIV-1) Rev protein; rev; enhances nuclear export of unspliced and incompletely spliced viral mRNAs
   2136..2253    +  misc_feature   cPPT/CTS: central polypurine tract and central termination sequence of HIV-1
   2280..2371    +  misc_feature   pause site: RNA polymerase II transcriptional pause signal from the human α2 globin gene
   2391..2515    +  protein_bind   attR1: mutant version of attR; recombination site for the Gateway® LR reaction LR Clonase™
   2540..2570    +  promoter       lac UV5 promoter: E. coli lac promoter with an "up" mutation
   2594..2623    +  promoter       cat promoter (fragment): promoter of the E. coli cat gene encoding chloramphenicol acetyltransferase
   2624..3283    +  CDS            CmR: chloramphenicol acetyltransferase; cat; confers resistance to chloramphenicol
   3462..3620    +  CDS            ccdA (fragment): CCDA_ECO57 - Also known as H, letA. Experimental evidence at protein level: Swiss-Prot protein existence level 1. Antitoxin component of a type II toxin-antitoxin (TA) system which inhibits the post-segregational killing (PSK) of plasmid-free cells, also referred to as a plasmid addiction system. Binds to and blocks the activity of CcdB; will also remove bound CcdB protein from the CcdB-GyrA complex by forming a CcdA-CcdB complex, a process termed rejuvenation. Functions as a transcriptional corepressor for the ccdAB operon, repression also requires CcdB (By similarity). From Escherichia coli
   3625..3927    +  CDS            ccdB: CCDB_ECOLI - Also known as G, letB, letD. Experimental evidence at protein level: Swiss-Prot protein existence level 1. Toxic component of a type II toxin-antitoxin (TA) system, functioning in plasmid maintainence. Responsible for the post- segregational killing (PSK) of plasmid-free cells, also referred to as a plasmid addiction system. Half-life of over 2 hours. Cell killing by CcdB is accompanied by filamentation, defects in chromosome and plasmid segregation, defects in cell division, formation of anucleate cells, decreased DNA synthesis and plasmid loss. Interferes with the activity of DN
   3971..4095    -  protein_bind   attR2: mutant version of attR; recombination site for the Gateway® LR reaction LR Clonase™
   4125..4253    +  promoter       TRE3G promoter (fragment): 3rd-generation Tet-responsive promoter that can be activated by binding of Tet-On® 3G
   4291..4992    +  CDS            dTomato: dTomato is a basic (constitutively fluorescent) orange fluorescent protein published in 2004, derived from Discosoma sp.. It is reported to be a somewhat slowly-maturing dimer with low acid sensitivity.
   5002..5022    +  CDS            SV40 NLS: nuclear localization signal of SV40 (simian virus 40) large T antigen
   5026..5046    +  CDS            SV40 NLS: nuclear localization signal of SV40 (simian virus 40) large T antigen
   5050..5070    +  CDS            SV40 NLS: nuclear localization signal of SV40 (simian virus 40) large T antigen
   5119..6246    +  CDS            HSV TK: herpes simplex virus thymidine kinase confers sensitivity to nucleoside analogs such as acyclovir or ganciclovir
   6301..7095    +  CDS            NeoR/KanR: aminoglycoside phosphotransferase from Tn5; aph(3')-II (or nptII); confers resistance to neomycin, kanamycin, and G418 (Geneticin®)
   7105..7451    +  promoter       PGK promoter (fragment): mouse phosphoglycerate kinase 1 promoter
   7444..7557    +  promoter       PGK promoter (fragment): mouse phosphoglycerate kinase 1 promoter
   7596..7648    -  misc_feature   bom (fragment): basis of mobility region from pBR322
   7803..8182    +  enhancer       CMV enhancer: human cytomegalovirus immediate early enhancer
   8183..8386    +  promoter       CMV promoter: human cytomegalovirus (CMV) immediate early promoter
   8382..8415    +  LTR            5' LTR (truncated) (fragment): truncated 5' long terminal repeat (LTR) from HIV-1
   8431..8449    +  promoter       T7 promoter: promoter for bacteriophage T7 RNA polymerase
   8479..8503    +  protein_bind   attB1: mutant version of attB; recombination site for the Gateway® BP reaction BP Clonase™
   8551..8571    +  CDS            SV40 NLS: nuclear localization signal of SV40 (simian virus 40) large T antigen
   8575..8595    +  CDS            SV40 NLS: nuclear localization signal of SV40 (simian virus 40) large T antigen
   8599..8619    +  CDS            SV40 NLS: nuclear localization signal of SV40 (simian virus 40) large T antigen
   8629..9345    +  CDS            EGFP: EGFP is a basic (constitutively fluorescent) green fluorescent protein published in 1996, derived from Aequorea victoria. It is reported to be a rapidly-maturing weak dimer with moderate acid sensitivity.
   9328..9471    +  CDS            Odc1 (fragment): DCOR_MOUSE - Also known as Odc. Experimental evidence at protein level: Swiss-Prot protein existence level 1. Catalyzes the first and rate-limiting step of polyamine biosynthesis that converts ornithine into putrescine, which is the precursor for the polyamines, spermidine and spermine. Polyamines are essential for cell proliferation and are implicated in cellular processes, ranging from DNA replication to apoptosis. From Mus musculus (Mouse).
   9472..9531    +  CDS            E2A: 2A peptide from equine rhinitis A virus polyprotein Eukaryotic ribosomes fail to insert a peptide bond between the Gly and Pro residues, yielding separate polypeptides.
   9532..10557   +  CDS            HygR: aminoglycoside phosphotransferase from E. coli; aph(4)-Ia; confers resistance to hygromycin
  10564..10719   +  CDS            HBsAg (S) (fragment): major/small (S) envelope protein of hepatitis B virus hepatitis B surface antigen
  11034..11292   +  ncRNA          HBV PRE 1151-1410: Accession: RF02816 - Hepatitis B virus post-transcriptional regulatory element 1151-1410
  11258..11698   +  CDS            X: X_HBVD3 - Experimental evidence at protein level: Swiss-Prot protein existence level 1. Multifunctional protein that plays a role in silencing host antiviral defenses and promoting viral transcription. Does not seem to be essential for HBV infection. May be directly involved in development of cirrhosis and liver cancer (hepatocellular carcinoma). Most of cytosolic activities involve modulation of cytosolic calcium. The effect on apoptosis is controversial depending on the cell types in which the studies have been conducted. May induce apoptosis by localizing in mitochondria and causing loss of
  11720..11788   +  CDS            nef (fragment): NEF_HV1Z2 - Experimental evidence at protein level: Swiss-Prot protein existence level 1. Extracellular Nef protein targets CD4(+) T-lymphocytes for apoptosis by interacting with CXCR4 surface receptors. From Human immunodeficiency virus type 1 group M subtype D (isolate Z2/CDC-Z34) (HIV-1).
  11790..12023   +  LTR            3' LTR (ΔU3): self-inactivating 3' long terminal repeat (LTR) from HIV-1
  12095..12216   +  polyA_signal   SV40 poly(A) signal: SV40 polyadenylation signal
  12236..12340   +  promoter       SV40 promoter (fragment): SV40 early promoter
  12688..12792   +  promoter       AmpR promoter: bla
  12793..13653   +  CDS            AmpR: β-lactamase; bla; confers resistance to ampicillin, carbenicillin, and related antibiotics
  13824..14412   +  rep_origin     ori: high-copy-number ColE1/pMB1/pBR322/pUC origin of replication
  14458..3       -  CDS            TcR (fragment) (across the origin): tetracycline efflux protein; tet; confers resistance to tetracycline
>Addgene plasmid #208574 | pLV-REPORT(PGK/CMV)-GtwyA | addgene full sequence | sequence record 413226 | Addgene NGS Result
CGATAACCCTAATTCGATAGCATATGCTTCCCGTTGGGTAACATATGCTATTGAATTAGGGTTAGTCTGG
ATAGTATATACTACTACCCGGGAAGCATATGCTACCCGTTTAGGGTTCACCGGTGATGCCGGCCACGATG
CGTCCGGCGTAGAGGATCTAATGTGAGTTAGCTCACTCATTAGGCACCCCAGGCTTTACACTTTATGCTT
CCGGCTCGTATGTTGTGTGGAATTGTGAGCGGATAACAATTTCACACAGGAAACAGCTATGACCATGATT
ACGCCAAGCGCGCAATTAACCCTCACTAAAGGGAACAAAAGCTGGAGCTGCAAGCTTAATGTAGTCTTAT
GCAATACTCTTGTAGTCTTGCAACATGGTAACGATGAGTTAGCAACATGCCTTACAAGGAGAGAAAAAGC
ACCGTGCATGCCGATTGGTGGAAGTAAGGTGGTACGATCGTGCCTTATTAGGAAGGCAACAGACGGGTCT
GACATGGATTGGACGAACCACTGAATTGCCGCATTGCAGAGATATTGTATTTAAGTGCCTAGCTCGATAC
ATAAACGGGTCTCTCTGGTTAGACCAGATCTGAGCCTGGGAGCTCTCTGGCTAACTAGGGAACCCACTGC
TTAAGCCTCAATAAAGCTTGCCTTGAGTGCTTCAAGTAGTGTGTGCCCGTCTGTTGTGTGACTCTGGTAA
CTAGAGATCCCTCAGACCCTTTTAGTCAGTGTGGAAAATCTCTAGCAGTGGCGCCCGAACAGGGACTTGA
AAGCGAAAGGGAAACCAGAGGAGCTCTCTCGACGCAGGACTCGGCTTGCTGAAGCGCGCACGGCAAGAGG
CGAGGGGCGGCGACTGGTGAGTACGCCAAAAATTTTGACTAGCGGAGGCTAGAAGGAGAGAGATGGGTGC
GAGAGCGTCAGTATTAAGCGGGGGAGAATTAGATCGCGATGGGAAAAAATTCGGTTAAGGCCAGGGGGAA
AGAAAAAATATAAATTAAAACATATAGTATGGGCAAGCAGGGAGCTAGAACGATTCGCAGTTAATCCTGG
CCTGTTAGAAACATCAGAAGGCTGTAGACAAATACTGGGACAGCTACAACCATCCCTTCAGACAGGATCA
GAAGAACTTAGATCATTATATAATACAGTAGCAACCCTCTATTGTGTGCATCAAAGGATAGAGATAAAAG
ACACCAAGGAAGCTTTAGACAAGATAGAGGAAGAGCAAAACAAAAGTAAGACCACCGCACAGCAAGCGGC
CGCTGATCTTCAGACCTGGAGGAGGAGATATGAGGGACAATTGGAGAAGTGAATTATATAAATATAAAGT
AGTAAAAATTGAACCATTAGGAGTAGCACCCACCAAGGCAAAGAGAAGAGTGGTGCAGAGAGAAAAAAGA
GCAGTGGGAATAGGAGCTTTGTTCCTTGGGTTCTTGGGAGCAGCAGGAAGCACTATGGGCGCAGCGTCAA
TGACGCTGACGGTACAGGCCAGACAATTATTGTCTGGTATAGTGCAGCAGCAGAACAATTTGCTGAGGGC
TATTGAGGCGCAACAGCATCTGTTGCAACTCACAGTCTGGGGCATCAAGCAGCTCCAGGCAAGAATCCTG
GCTGTGGAAAGATACCTAAAGGATCAACAGCTCCTGGGGATTTGGGGTTGCTCTGGAAAACTCATTTGCA
CCACTGCTGTGCCTTGGAATGCTAGTTGGAGTAATAAATCTCTGGAACAGATTTGGAATCACACGACCTG
GATGGAGTGGGACAGAGAAATTAACAATTACACAAGCTTAATACACTCCTTAATTGAAGAATCGCAAAAC
CAGCAAGAAAAGAATGAACAAGAATTATTGGAATTAGATAAATGGGCAAGTTTGTGGAATTGGTTTAACA
TAACAAATTGGCTGTGGTATATAAAATTATTCATAATGATAGTAGGAGGCTTGGTAGGTTTAAGAATAGT
TTTTGCTGTACTTTCTATAGTGAATAGAGTTAGGCAGGGATATTCACCATTATCGTTTCAGACCCACCTC
CCAACCCCGAGGGGACCCGACAGGCCCGAAGGAATAGAAGAAGAAGGTGGAGAGAGAGACAGAGACAGAT
CCATTCGATTAGTGAACGGATCTCGACGGTATCGGTTTTAAAAGAAAAGGGGGGATTGGGGGGTACAGTG
CAGGGGAAAGAATAGTAGACATAATAGCAACAGACATACAAACTAAAGAATTACAAAAACAAATTACAAA
AATTCAAAATTTTATCGATATCTAGAACTCGAGAGTACTAACATACGCTCTCCATCAAAACAAAACGAAA
CAAAACAAACTAGCAAAATAGGCTGTCCCCAGTGCAAGTGCAGGTGCCAGAACATTTCTCTGGCCTAACT
GGCCGGTACCACAAGTTTGTACAAAAAAGCTGAACGAGAAACGTAAAATGATATAAATATCAATATATTA
AATTAGATTTTGCATAAAAAACAGACTACATAATACTGTGAAACACAACATATCCAGTCACTATGGCGGC
CGCATTAGGCACCCCAGGCTTTACACTTTATGCTTCCGGCTCGTATAATGTGTGGATTTTGAGTTAGGAT
CCGTCGAGATTTTCAGGAGCTAAGGAAGCTAAAATGGAGAAAAAAATCACTGGATATACCACCGTTGATA
TATCCCAATGGCATCGTAAAGAACATTTTGAGGCATTTCAGTCAGTTGCTCAATGTACCTATAACCAGAC
CGTTCAGCTGGATATTACGGCCTTTTTAAAGACCGTAAAGAAAAATAAGCACAAGTTTTATCCGGCCTTT
ATTCACATTCTTGCCCGCCTGATGAATGCTCATCCGGAATTCCGTATGGCAATGAAAGACGGTGAGCTGG
TGATATGGGATAGTGTTCACCCTTGTTACACCGTTTTCCATGAGCAAACTGAAACGTTTTCATCGCTCTG
GAGTGAATACCACGACGATTTCCGGCAGTTTCTACACATATATTCGCAAGATGTGGCGTGTTACGGTGAA
AACCTGGCCTATTTCCCTAAAGGGTTTATTGAGAATATGTTTTTCGTCTCAGCCAATCCCTGGGTGAGTT
TCACCAGTTTTGATTTAAACGTGGCCAATATGGACAACTTCTTCGCCCCCGTTTTCACCATGGGCAAATA
TTATACGCAAGGCGACAAGGTGCTGATGCCGCTGGCGATTCAGGTTCATCATGCCGTTTGTGATGGCTTC
CATGTCGGCAGAATGCTTAATGAATTACAACAGTACTGCGATGAGTGGCAGGGCGGGGCGTAAACGCGTG
GATCCGGCTTACTAAAAGCCAGATAACAGTATGCGTATTTGCGCGCTGATTTTTGCGGTATAAGAATATA
TACTGATATGTATACCCGAAGTATGTCAAAAAGAGGTATGCTATGAAGCAGCGTATTACAGTGACAGTTG
ACAGCGACAGCTATCAGTTGCTCAAGGCATATATGATGTCAATATCTCCGGTCTGGTAAGCACAACCATG
CAGAATGAAGCCCGTCGTCTGCGTGCCGAACGCTGGAAAGCGGAAAATCAGGAAGGGATGGCTGAGGTCG
CCCGGTTTATTGAAATGAACGGCTCTTTTGCTGACGAGAACAGGGGCTGGTGAAATGCAGTTTAAGGTTT
ACACCTATAAAAGAGAGAGCCGTTATCGTCTGTTTGTGGATGTACAGAGTGATATTATTGACACGCCCGG
GCGACGGATGGTGATCCCCCTGGCCAGTGCACGTCTGCTGTCAGATAAAGTCTCCCGTGAACTTTACCCG
GTGGTGCATATCGGGGATGAAAGCTGGCGCATGATGACCACCGATATGGCCAGTGTGCCGGTCTCCGTTA
TCGGGGAAGAAGTGGCTGATCTCAGCCACCGCGAAAATGACATCAAAAACGCCATTAACCTGATGTTCTG
GGGAATATAAATGTCAGGCTCCCTTATACACAGCCAGTCTGCAGGTCGACCATAGTGACTGGATATGTTG
TGTTTTACAGTATTATGTAGTCTGTTTTTTATGCAAAATCTAATTTAATATATTGATATTTATATCATTT
TACGTTTCTCGTTCAGCTTTCTTGTACAAAGTGGTAGATCTCCCTAGGGTTTAAACGGCGCGCCAGCTTT
AGGCGTGTACGGTGGGCGCCTATAAAAGCAGAGCTCGTTTAGTGAACCGTCAGATCGCCTGGAGCAATTC
CACAACACTTTTGTCTTATACCAACTTTCCGTACCACTTCCTACCCTCGTAAAGTCGACACCGGGGCCCA
GATCTATCGATCGGCCGGATATGGTGAGCAAGGGCGAGGAGGTCATCAAAGAGTTCATGCGCTTCAAGGT
GCGCATGGAGGGCTCCATGAACGGCCACGAGTTCGAGATCGAGGGCGAGGGCGAGGGCCGCCCCTACGAG
GGCACCCAGACCGCCAAGCTGAAGGTGACCAAGGGCGGCCCCCTGCCCTTCGCCTGGGACATCCTGTCCC
CCCAGTTCATGTACGGCTCCAAGGCGTACGTGAAGCACCCCGCCGACATCCCCGATTACAAGAAGCTGTC
CTTCCCCGAGGGCTTCAAGTGGGAGCGCGTGATGAACTTCGAGGACGGCGGTCTGGTGACCGTGACCCAG
GACTCCTCCCTGCAGGACGGCACGCTGATCTACAAGGTGAAGATGCGCGGCACCAACTTCCCCCCCGACG
GCCCCGTAATGCAGAAGAAGACCATGGGCTGGGAGGCCTCCACCGAGCGCCTGTACCCCCGCGACGGCGT
GCTGAAGGGCGAGATCCACCAGGCCCTGAAGCTGAAGGACGGCGGCCACTACCTGGTGGAGTTCAAGACC
ATCTACATGGCCAAGAAGCCCGTGCAACTGCCCGGCTACTACTACGTGGACACCAAGCTGGACATCACCT
CCCACAACGAGGACTACACCATCGTGGAACAGTACGAGCGCTCCGAGGGCCGCCACCACCTGTTCCTGTA
CGGCATGGACGAGCTGTACAAGGCCGTGGATCCAAAAAAGAAGAGAAAGGTAGATCCAAAAAAGAAGAGA
AAGGTAGATCCAAAAAAGAAGAGAAAGGTACACGGCGCCACGAAGCAAGCAGGAGATGTTGAAGAAAACC
CCGGGCCTATGGCTTCGTACCCCGGCCATCAACACGCGTCTGCGTTCGACCAGGCTGCGCGTTCTCGCGG
CCATAGCAACCGACGTACGGCGTTGCGCCCTCGCCGGCAGCAAGAAGCCACGGAAGTCCGCCCGGAGCAG
AAAATGCCCACGCTACTGCGGGTTTATATAGACGGTCCCCACGGGATGGGGAAAACCACCACCACGCAAC
TGCTGGTGGCCCTGGGTTCGCGCGACGATATCGTCTACGTACCCGAGCCGATGACTTACTGGCGGGTGCT
GGGGGCTTCCGAGACAATCGCGAACATCTACACCACACAACACCGCCTCGACCAGGGTGAGATATCGGCC
GGGGACGCGGCGGTGGTAATGACAAGCGCCCAGATAACAATGGGCATGCCTTATGCCGTGACCGACGCCG
TTCTGGCTCCTCATATCGGGGGGGAGGCTGGGAGCTCACATGCCCCGCCCCCGGCCCTCACCCTCATCTT
CGACCGCCATCCCATCGCCGCCCTCCTGTGCTACCCGGCCGCGCGGTACCTTATGGGCAGCATGACCCCC
CAGGCCGTGCTGGCGTTCGTGGCCCTCATCCCGCCGACCTTGCCCGGCACCAACATCGTGCTTGGGGCCC
TTCCGGAGGACAGACACATCGACCGCCTGGCCAAACGCCAGCGCCCCGGCGAGCGGCTGGACCTGGCTAT
GCTGGCTGCGATTCGCCGCGTTTACGGGCTACTTGCCAATACGGTGCGGTATCTGCAGTGCGGCGGGTCG
TGGCGGGAGGACTGGGGACAGCTTTCGGGGACGGCCGTGCCGCCCCAGGGTGCCGAGCCCCAGAGCAACG
CGGGCCCACGACCCCATATCGGGGACACGTTATTTACCCTGTTTCGGGCCCCCGAGTTGCTGGCCCCCAA
CGGCGACCTGTATAACGTGTTTGCCTGGGCCTTGGACGTCTTGGCCAAACGCCTCCGTTCCATGCACGTC
TTTATCCTGGATTACGACCAATCGCCCGCCGGCTGCCGGGACGCCCTGCTGCAACTTACCTCCGGGATGG
TCCAGACCCACGTCACCACCCCCGGCTCCATACCGACGATATGCGACCTGGCGCGCACGTTTGCCCGGGA
GATGGGGGAGGCTAACGAGGGCAGAGGAAGTCTTCTAACATGCGGTGACGTGGAGGAGAATCCCGGCCCT
ATGATTGAACAAGATGGATTGCACGCAGGTTCTCCGGCCGCTTGGGTGGAGAGGCTATTCGGCTATGACT
GGGCACAACAGACAATCGGCTGCTCTGATGCCGCCGTGTTCCGGCTGTCAGCGCAGGGGCGCCCGGTTCT
TTTTGTCAAGACCGACCTGTCCGGTGCCCTGAATGAACTGCAGGACGAGGCAGCGCGGCTATCGTGGCTG
GCCACGACGGGCGTTCCTTGCGCAGCTGTGCTCGACGTTGTCACTGAAGCGGGAAGGGACTGGCTGCTAT
TGGGCGAAGTGCCGGGGCAGGATCTCCTGTCATCTCACCTTGCTCCTGCCGAGAAAGTATCCATCATGGC
TGATGCAATGCGGCGGCTGCATACGCTTGATCCGGCTACCTGCCCATTCGACCACCAAGCGAAACATCGC
ATCGAGCGAGCACGTACTCGGATGGAAGCCGGTCTTGTCGATCAGGATGATCTGGACGAAGAGCATCAGG
GGCTCGCGCCAGCCGAACTGTTCGCCAGGCTCAAGGCGCGCATGCCCGACGGCGATGATCTCGTCGTGAC
CCATGGCGATGCCTGCTTGCCGAATATCATGGTGGAAAATGGCCGCTTTTCTGGATTCATCGACTGTGGC
CGGCTGGGTGTGGCGGACCGCTATCAGGACATAGCGTTGGCTACCCGTGATATTGCTGAAGAGCTTGGCG
GCGAATGGGCTGACCGCTTCCTCGTGCTTTACGGTATCGCCGCTCCCGATTCGCAGCGCATCGCCTTCTA
TCGCCTTCTTGACGAGTTCTTCTGAAATTCTACCGGGTAGGGGAGGCGCTTTTCCCAAGGCAGTCTGGAG
CATGCGCTTTAGCAGCCCCGCTGGGCACTTGGCGCTACACAAGTGGCCTCTGGCCTCGCACACATTCCAC
ATCCACCGGTAGGCGCCAACCGGCTCCGTTCTTTGGTGGCCCCTTCGCGCCACCTTCTACTCCTCCCCTA
GTCAGGAAGTTCCCCCCCGCCCCGCAGCTCGCGTCGTGCAGGACGTGACAAATGGAAGTAGCACGTCTCA
CTAGTCTCGTGCAGATGGACAGCACCGCTGAGCAATGGAAGCGGGTAGGCCTTTGGGGCAGCGGCCAATA
GCAGCTTTGCTCCTTCGCTTTCTGGGCTCAGGGGCGGGGCGGGCGCCCGAAGGTCCTCCGGAGGCCCGGC
ATTCTGCACGCTTCAAAAGCGCACGTCTGCCGCGCTGTTCTCCTCTTCCTCATCTCCGGGCCTTTCGACC
TGCATCTCGACGGATCGGGAGATCTCCCGATCCCCTATGGTGCACTCTCAGTACAATCTGCTCTGATGCC
GCATAGTTAAGCCAGTATCTGCTCCCTGCTTGTGTGTTGGAGGTCGCTGAGTAGTGCGCGAGCAAAATTT
AAGCTACAACAAGGCAAGGCTTGACCGACAATTGCATGAAGAATCTGCTTAGGGTTAGGCGTTTTGCGCT
GCTTCGCGATGTACGGGCCAGATATACGCGTTGACATTGATTATTGACTAGTTATTAATAGTAATCAATT
ACGGGGTCATTAGTTCATAGCCCATATATGGAGTTCCGCGTTACATAACTTACGGTAAATGGCCCGCCTG
GCTGACCGCCCAACGACCCCCGCCCATTGACGTCAATAATGACGTATGTTCCCATAGTAACGCCAATAGG
GACTTTCCATTGACGTCAATGGGTGGAGTATTTACGGTAAACTGCCCACTTGGCAGTACATCAAGTGTAT
CATATGCCAAGTACGCCCCCTATTGACGTCAATGACGGTAAATGGCCCGCCTGGCATTATGCCCAGTACA
TGACCTTATGGGACTTTCCTACTTGGCAGTACATCTACGTATTAGTCATCGCTATTACCATGGTGATGCG
GTTTTGGCAGTACATCAATGGGCGTGGATAGCGGTTTGACTCACGGGGATTTCCAAGTCTCCACCCCATT
GACGTCAATGGGAGTTTGTTTTGGCACCAAAATCAACGGGACTTTCCAAAATGTCGTAACAACTCCGCCC
CATTGACGCAAATGGGCGGTAGGCGTGTACGGTGGGAGGTCTATATAAGCAGAGCTCTCTGGCTAACTAG
AGAACCCACTGCTTACTGGCTTATCGAAATTAATACGACTCACTATAGGGAGACCCAAGCTGGCTAGTTA
AGCTATCAACAAGTTTGTACAAAAAAGCAGGCTTTAAAGGAACCAATTCAGTCGAGGTCGCCACCATGGT
GCACGTGGATCCAAAAAAGAAGAGAAAGGTAGATCCAAAAAAGAAGAGAAAGGTAGATCCAAAAAAGAAG
AGAAAGGTACACGTGTCCATGGTGAGCAAGGGCGAGGAGCTGTTCACCGGGGTGGTGCCCATCCTGGTCG
AGCTGGACGGCGACGTAAACGGCCACAAGTTCAGCGTGTCCGGCGAGGGCGAGGGCGATGCCACCTACGG
CAAGCTGACCCTGAAGTTCATCTGCACCACCGGCAAGCTGCCCGTGCCCTGGCCCACCCTCGTGACCACC
CTGACCTACGGCGTGCAGTGCTTCAGCCGCTACCCCGACCACATGAAGCAGCACGACTTCTTCAAGTCCG
CCATGCCCGAAGGCTACGTCCAGGAGCGCACCATCTTCTTCAAGGACGACGGCAACTACAAGACCCGCGC
CGAGGTGAAGTTCGAGGGCGACACCCTGGTGAACCGCATCGAGCTGAAGGGCATCGACTTCAAGGAGGAC
GGCAACATCCTGGGGCACAAGCTGGAGTACAACTACAACAGCCACAACGTCTATATCATGGCCGACAAGC
AGAAGAACGGCATCAAGGTGAACTTCAAGATCCGCCACAACATCGAGGACGGCAGCGTGCAGCTCGCCGA
CCACTACCAGCAGAACACCCCCATCGGCGACGGCCCCGTGCTGCTGCCCGACAACCACTACCTGAGCACC
CAGTCCGCCCTGAGCAAAGACCCCAACGAGAAGCGCGATCACATGGTCCTGCTGGAGTTCGTGACCGCCG
CCGGGATCACTCTCGGCATGGACGAGCTGTACAAGAAGCTTAGCCATGGCTTCCCGCCGGAGGTGGAGGA
GCAGGATGATGGCACGCTGCCCATGTCTTGTGCCCAGGAGAGCGGGATGGACCGTCACCCTGCAGCCTGT
GCTTCTGCTAGGATCAATGTGCAGTGTACTAATTATGCTCTCTTGAAATTGGCTGGAGATGTTGAGAGCA
ACCCAGGTCCCATGAAAAAGCCTGAACTCACCGCGACGTCTGTCGAGAAGTTTCTGATCGAAAAGTTCGA
CAGCGTCTCCGACCTGATGCAGCTCTCGGAGGGCGAAGAATCTCGTGCTTTCAGCTTCGATGTAGGAGGG
CGTGGATATGTCCTGCGGGTAAATAGCTGCGCCGATGGTTTCTACAAAGATCGTTATGTTTATCGGCACT
TTGCATCGGCCGCGCTCCCGATTCCGGAAGTGCTTGACATTGGGGAATTCAGCGAGAGCCTGACCTATTG
CATCTCCCGCCGTGCACAGGGTGTCACGTTGCAAGACCTGCCTGAAACCGAACTGCCCGCTGTTCTGCAG
CCGGTCGCGGAGGCCATGGATGCGATCGCTGCGGCCGATCTTAGCCAGACGAGCGGGTTCGGCCCATTCG
GACCGCAAGGAATCGGTCAATACACTACATGGCGTGATTTCATATGCGCGATTGCTGATCCCCATGTGTA
TCACTGGCAAACTGTGATGGACGACACCGTCAGTGCGTCCGTCGCGCAGGCTCTCGATGAGCTGATGCTT
TGGGCCGAGGACTGCCCCGAAGTCCGGCACCTCGTGCACGCGGATTTCGGCTCCAACAATGTCCTGACGG
ACAATGGCCGCATAACAGCGGTCATTGACTGGAGCGAGGCGATGTTCGGGGATTCCCAATACGAGGTCGC
CAACATCTTCTTCTGGAGGCCGTGGTTGGCTTGTATGGAGCAGCAGACGCGCTACTTCGAGCGGAGGCAT
CCGGAGCTTGCAGGATCGCCGCGGCTCCGGGCGTATATGCTCCGCATTGGTCTTGACCAACTCTATCAGA
GCTTGGTTGACGGCAATTTCGATGATGCAGCTTGGGCGCAGGGTCGATGCGACGCAATCGTCCGATCCGG
AGCCGGGACTGTCGGGCGTACACAAATCGCCCGCAGAAGCGCGGCCGTCTGGACCGATGGCTGTGTAGAA
GTACTCGCCGATAGTGGAAACCGACGCCCCAGCACTCGTCCGAGGGCAAAGGAATAGGCTAGCCTAGTGC
CATTTGTTCAGTGGTTCGTAGGGCTTTCCCCCACTGTTTGGCTTTCAGTTATATGGATGATGTGGTATTG
GGGGCCAAGTCTGTACAGCATCTTGAGTCCCTTTTTACCGCTGTTACCAATTTTCTTTTGTCTTTGGGTA
TACATTTAAACCCTAACAAAACAAAGAGATGGGGTTACTCTCTAAATTTTATGGGTTATGTCATTGGATG
TTATGGGTCCTTGCCACAAGAACACATCATACAAAAAATCAAAGAATGTTTTAGAAAACTTCCTATTAAC
AGGCCTATTGATTGGAAAGTATGTCAACGAATTGTGGGTCTTTTGGGTTTTGCTGCCCCTTTTACACAAT
GTGGTTATCCTGCGTTGATGCCTTTGTATGCATGTATTCAATCTAAGCAGGCTTTCACTTTCTCGCCAAC
TTACAAGGCCTTTCTGTGTAAACAATACCTGAACCTTTACCCCGTTGCCCGGCAACGGCCAGGTCTGTGC
CAAGTGTTTGCTGACGCAACCCCCACTGGCTGGGGCTTGGTCATGGGCCATCAGCGCATGCGTGGAACCT
TTTCGGCTCCTCTGCCGATCCATACTGCGGAACTCCTAGCCGCTTGTTTTGCTCGCAGCAGGTCTGGAGC
AAACATTATCGGGACTGATAACTCTGTTGTCCTATCCCGCAAATATACATCGTTTCCATGGCTGCTAGGC
TGTGCTGCCAACTGGATCCTGCGCGGGACGTCCTTTGTTTACGTCCCGTCGGCGCTGAATCCTGCGGACG
ACCCTTCTCGGGGTCGCTTGGGACTCTCTCGTCCCCTTCTCCGTCTGCCGTTCCGACCGACCACGGGGCG
CACCTCTCTTTACGCGGACTCCCCGTCTGTGCCTTCTCATCTGCCGGACCGTGTGCACTTCGCTTCACCT
CTGCACGTCGCATGGAGACCACCGTGAACGCCCACCAAATATTGCCCAAGGTCTTACATAAGAGGACTCT
TGGACTCTCAGCAATGTCAACGACCGACCTTGAGGCATACTTCAAAGACTGTTTGTTTAAAGACTGGGAG
GAGTTGGGGGAGGAGATTAGGTTAAAGGTCTTTGTACTAGGAGGCTGTAGGCATAAATTGGTCTGCGCAC
CAGCACCATGGCGCAATCACTAGAGCGGGGTACCTTTAAGACCAATGACTTACAAGGCAGCTGTAGATCT
TAGCCACTTTTTAAAAGAAAAGGGGGGACTGGAAGGGCTAATTCACTCCCAACGAAGACAAGATCTGCTT
TTTGCTTGTACTGGGTCTCTCTGGTTAGACCAGATCTGAGCCTGGGAGCTCTCTGGCTAACTAGGGAACC
CACTGCTTAAGCCTCAATAAAGCTTGCCTTGAGTGCTTCAAGTAGTGTGTGCCCGTCTGTTGTGTGACTC
TGGTAACTAGAGATCCCTCAGACCCTTTTAGTCAGTGTGGAAAATCTCTAGCAGTAGTAGTTCATGTCAT
CTTATTATTCAGTATTTATAACTTGCAAAGAAATGAATATCAGAGAGTGAGAGGAACTTGTTTATTGCAG
CTTATAATGGTTACAAATAAAGCAATAGCATCACAAATTTCACAAATAAAGCATTTTTTTCACTGCATTC
TAGTTGTGGTTTGTCCAAACTCATCAATGTATCTTATCATGTCTGGCTCTAGCTATCCCGCCCCTAACTC
CGCCCATCCCGCCCCTAACTCCGCCCAGTTCCGCCCATTCTCCGCCCCATGGCTGACTAATTTTTTTTAT
TTATGCAGAGGCCGAGGCCGGATCCCTTGAGTGGCTTTCATCCTGGAGCAGACTTTGCAGTCTGTGGACT
GCAACACAACATTGCCTTTATGTGTAACTCTTGGCTGAAGCTCTTACACCAATGCTGGGGGACATGTACC
TCCCAGGGGCCCAGGAAGACTACGGGAGGCTACACCAACGTCAATCAGAGGGGCCTGTGTAGCTACCGAT
AAGCGGACCCTCAAGAGGGCATTAGCAATAGTGTTTATAAGGCCCCCTTGTTAATTCTTGAAGACGAAAG
GGCCTCGTGATACGCCTATTTTTATAGGTTAATGTCATGATAATAATGGTTTCTTAGACGTCAGGTGGCA
CTTTTCGGGGAAATGTGCGCGGAACCCCTATTTGTTTATTTTTCTAAATACATTCAAATATGTATCCGCT
CATGAGACAATAACCCTGATAAATGCTTCAATAATATTGAAAAAGGAAGAGTATGAGTATTCAACATTTC
CGTGTCGCCCTTATTCCCTTTTTTGCGGCATTTTGCCTTCCTGTTTTTGCTCACCCAGAAACGCTGGTGA
AAGTAAAAGATGCTGAAGATCAGTTGGGTGCACGAGTGGGTTACATCGAACTGGATCTCAACAGCGGTAA
GATCCTTGAGAGTTTTCGCCCCGAAGAACGTTTTCCAATGATGAGCACTTTTAAAGTTCTGCTATGTGGC
GCGGTATTATCCCGTGTTGACGCCGGGCAAGAGCAACTCGGTCGCCGCATACACTATTCTCAGAATGACT
TGGTTGAGTACTCACCAGTCACAGAAAAGCATCTTACGGATGGCATGACAGTAAGAGAATTATGCAGTGC
TGCCATAACCATGAGTGATAACACTGCGGCCAACTTACTTCTGACAACGATCGGAGGACCGAAGGAGCTA
ACCGCTTTTTTGCACAACATGGGGGATCATGTAACTCGCCTTGATCGTTGGGAACCGGAGCTGAATGAAG
CCATACCAAACGACGAGCGTGACACCACGATGCCTGCAGCAATGGCAACAACGTTGCGCAAACTATTAAC
TGGCGAACTACTTACTCTAGCTTCCCGGCAACAATTAATAGACTGGATGGAGGCGGATAAAGTTGCAGGA
CCACTTCTGCGCTCGGCCCTTCCGGCTGGCTGGTTTATTGCTGATAAATCTGGAGCCGGTGAGCGTGGGT
CTCGCGGTATCATTGCAGCACTGGGGCCAGATGGTAAGCCCTCCCGTATCGTAGTTATCTACACGACGGG
GAGTCAGGCAACTATGGATGAACGAAATAGACAGATCGCTGAGATAGGTGCCTCACTGATTAAGCATTGG
TAACTGTCAGACCAAGTTTACTCATATATACTTTAGATTGATTTAAAACTTCATTTTTAATTTAAAAGGA
TCTAGGTGAAGATCCTTTTTGATAATCTCATGACCAAAATCCCTTAACGTGAGTTTTCGTTCCACTGAGC
GTCAGACCCCGTAGAAAAGATCAAAGGATCTTCTTGAGATCCTTTTTTTCTGCGCGTAATCTGCTGCTTG
CAAACAAAAAAACCACCGCTACCAGCGGTGGTTTGTTTGCCGGATCAAGAGCTACCAACTCTTTTTCCGA
AGGTAACTGGCTTCAGCAGAGCGCAGATACCAAATACTGTCCTTCTAGTGTAGCCGTAGTTAGGCCACCA
CTTCAAGAACTCTGTAGCACCGCCTACATACCTCGCTCTGCTAATCCTGTTACCAGTGGCTGCTGCCAGT
GGCGATAAGTCGTGTCTTACCGGGTTGGACTCAAGACGATAGTTACCGGATAAGGCGCAGCGGTCGGGCT
GAACGGGGGGTTCGTGCACACAGCCCAGCTTGGAGCGAACGACCTACACCGAACTGAGATACCTACAGCG
TGAGCTATGAGAAAGCGCCACGCTTCCCGAAGGGAGAAAGGCGGACAGGTATCCGGTAAGCGGCAGGGTC
GGAACAGGAGAGCGCACGAGGGAGCTTCCAGGGGGAAACGCCTGGTATCTTTATAGTCCTGTCGGGTTTC
GCCACCTCTGACTTGAGCGTCGATTTTTGTGATGCTCGTCAGGGGGGCGGAGCCTATGGAAAAACGCCAG
CAACGCGGCCTTTTTACGGTTCCTGGCCTTTTGCTGGCCTTGAAGCTGTCCCTGATGGTCGTCATCTACC
TGCCTGGACAGCATGGCCTGCAACGCGGGCATCCCGATGCCGCCGGAAGCGAGAAGAATCATAATGGGGA
AGGCCATCCAGCCTCGCGTCG
